>Addgene plasmid #226681 | pAM89 | addgene full sequence | sequence record 450913 | Addgene NGS Result
GCGCTATCATGCCATACCGCGAAAGGTTTTGCGCCATTCGATGGTGTCCGGGATCTCGACGCTCTCCCTT
ATGCGACTCCTAAATCACCGGTGGAAATTAATACGACTCACTATAGGGGAATTGTGAGCGGATAACAATT
CCCCTCTAGAAATAATTTTGTTTAACTTTAAGAAGGAGATATACCATGGCCGATTACAAAGATGACGATG
ACAAAAGCTCTGGCCATATGCCACCAAAAGAAGACTGGGAAAAATACAAGGCACCTTTGGAAGACGATGA
TAAAAAACCTGATGATGACAAGATCGTACCCTTAACAGAAGGTGACATTCAAGTCTTAAAATCATACGGT
GCAGCTCCATACGCAGCCAAATTAAAGCAAACTGAGAATGACTTAAAAGACATTGAAGCGAGAATCAAAG
AAAAGGCCGGTGTGAAAGAAAGCGATACAGGGTTAGCACCCTCCCATCTATGGGATATTATGGGTGATAG
GCAGAGACTGGGCGAAGAACATCCCTTACAAGTCGCTCGTTGCACGAAGATCATTAAGGGGAATGGTGAA
AGTGACGAAACTACGACAGATAATAATAACAGCGGCAATAGCAATAGTAATAGCAATCAACAGTCTACTG
ATGCAGACGAAGACGATGAAGATGCCAAGTACGTGATAAATCTTAAGCAAATTGCCAAATTTGTCGTCGG
ATTAGGTGAACGTGTTTCTCCAACAGATATAGAAGAAGGTATGCGTGTAGGTGTCGATAGGTCGAAATAT
AATATTGAACTTCCATTGCCTCCAAGGATTGACCCATCAGTTACTATGATGACCGTTGAAGAAAAGCCTG
ACGTTACTTATAGCGATGTCGGTGGCTGTAAAGACCAAATTGAAAAGCTGAGAGAAGTTGTCGAGCTGCC
CTTATTATCTCCAGAAAGATTTGCTACTCTTGGTATTGATCCACCAAAGGGTATCTTATTATATGGGCCA
CCTGGTACTGGTAAGACATTATGTGCTCGTGCTGTTGCTAATAGAACTGATGCAACTTTTATTAGGGTCA
TTGGGTCTGAGCTAGTGCAAAAATATGTCGGTGAAGGTGCTCGTATGGTTAGAGAATTATTTGAAATGGC
TCGTACCAAAAAGGCTTGCATTATATTCTTCGATGAAATCGACGCTGTTGGTGGTGCTCGTTTTGATGAT
GGTGCTGGTGGTGATAATGAAGTTCAAAGAACTATGTTAGAACTGATTACACAGTTAGACGGGTTTGACC
CTCGTGGTAACATTAAAGTGATGTTTGCCACCAATAGGCCCAACACTTTAGATCCAGCTTTATTGCGCCC
GGGTAGAATTGATCGTAAGGTAGAGTTTTCATTACCTGACTTGGAAGGTCGTGCAAATATCTTCCGTATT
CACTCTAAATCAATGAGTGTGGAACGTGGCATCAGATGGGAACTTATCTCCAGACTGTGTCCAAACTCTA
CCGGTGCAGAATTAAGATCTGTTTGCACAGAAGCCGGTATGTTTGCCATTAGAGCAAGAAGAAAGGTGGC
TACTGAAAAGGATTTCCTGAAGGCTGTTGATAAAGTTATTAGCGGATACAAGAAGTTTAGTTCCACATCG
CGTTATATGCAATATAATTGAAATACTGCAGGAAATTAATACGACTCACTATAGGGGAATTGTGAGCGGA
TAACAATTCCCCATCTTAGTATATTAGTTAAGTATAAGAAGGAGATATACATATGGGACAAGGTGTATCA
TCTGGACAAGACAAAAAGAAGAAGAAGGGATCTAATCAGAAACCCAAATATGAACCTCCCGTTCAATCTA
AATTTGGTCGTAAGAAAAGAAAGGGAGGTCCAGCTACTGCTGAAAAATTACCCAACATATATCCAAGTAC
TCGTTGTAAGTTAAAGCTTCTAAGGATGGAACGAATTAAAGACCATTTGTTATTAGAAGAAGAATTTGTC
TCTAACTCTGAAATTTTAAAACCCTTTGAAAAGAAGCAGGAGGAGGAAAAGAAACAATTGGAAGAAATAC
GTGGAAATCCATTGAGCATTGGGACCCTTGAAGAAATTATAGACGATGATCATGCGATAGTGACAAGTCC
AACTATGCCTGATTATTATGTATCTATCTTATCCTTTGTCGATAAAGAGTTACTAGAGCCTGGATGTTCT
GTGTTATTGCATCATAAAACCATGTCCATCGTAGGTGTTTTACAGGATGACGCCGATCCAATGGTTTCGG
TCATGAAAATGGATAAGTCGCCAACAGAATCATACAGTGATATTGGTGGCTTAGAATCTCAAATTCAAGA
AATAAAAGAGTCTGTAGAGTTACCGTTAACACACCCCGAACTGTATGAAGAGATGGGTATCAAACCTCCC
AAGGGTGTGATTCTTTATGGTGCACCCGGTACAGGTAAGACATTGCTAGCAAAGGCTGTTGCAAATCAAA
CATCTGCCACATTCTTAAGGATTGTTGGCTCAGAGTTAATTCAAAAATATTTGGGGGATGGTCCTAGGTT
GTGTAGGCAAATTTTCAAAGTAGCGGGTGAGAATGCACCAAGTATTGTATTTATTGATGAAATAGACGCC
ATTGGTACTAAAAGATATGACTCCAATAGTGGTGGTGAGAGAGAAATTCAGAGAACCATGCTGGAATTGC
TGAACCAGCTGGACGGGTTCGACGACAGAGGGGATGTGAAGGTGATTATGGCCACTAACAAAATCGAGAC
TCTTGACCCAGCATTAATCAGGCCTGGGAGAATTGATCGTAAAATCTTATTTGAAAACCCTGATCTAAGT
ACTAAGAAAAAAATTTTAGGGATTCACACTTCCAAGATGAATTTAAGTGAGGACGTTAATCTTGAAACTT
TAGTAACAACAAAGGATGATTTGTCAGGCGCCGATATCCAGGCAATGTGTACAGAAGCAGGTTTGTTAGC
CCTTAGAGAGAGAAGAATGCAAGTTACAGCGGAGGATTTTAAACAAGCCAAGGAGAGAGTCATGAAAAAT
AAAGTTGAGGAAAATTTAGAAGGTTTATACTTGTGAATAAGTCGACGAAATTAATACGACTCACTATAGG
GGAATTGTGAGCGGATAACAATTCCCCTCTAGAAATAATTTTGTTTAACTTTAAGAAGGAGATATACCAT
GGGCAGCAGCCATCATCATCATCATCATTCTAGTCATATGGAGGAACTAGGTATTGTGACACCTGTCGAA
AAGGCAGTCGAAGAAAAACCAGCCGTCAAATCATACGCATCATTGTTGGCTCAACTCAATGGTACAGTCA
ACAATAACAGTGCCCTGTCTAATGTGAATTCTGATATATATTTCAAATTGAAGAAATTAGAAAAAGAGTA
TGAACTGCTGACTTTGCAAGAAGACTATATTAAGGACGAACAACGCCATTTGAAACGTGAATTGAAGAGA
GCTCAAGAAGAAGTAAAGAGAATCCAGTCGGTTCCATTAGTTATCGGGCAATTCTTAGAACCTATTGATC
AGAACACAGGTATTGTTTCTAGTACCACAGGTATGAGTTATGTCGTTAGAATATTATCAACCCTAGACCG
TGAACTATTAAAGCCATCTATGTCTGTAGCTTTACATCGTCATTCAAATGCTTTAGTTGACATCCTACCA
CCTGATTCCGACTCTAGCATATCCGTAATGGGCGAAAACGAAAAACCTGACGTCACTTATGCAGATGTTG
GTGGGTTAGATATGCAAAAGCAAGAAATCAGGGAAGCCGTAGAGCTGCCATTAGTTCAGGCTGATCTATA
CGAGCAAATCGGTATTGACCCTCCTAGGGGTGTTCTATTATATGGTCCACCAGGTACCGGTAAGACGATG
CTTGTTAAAGCCGTCGCCAATAGTACAAAAGCTGCATTCATAAGAGTTAATGGCTCCGAATTTGTTCACA
AATATCTTGGTGAAGGTCCAAGAATGGTTCGTGACGTCTTTAGACTCGCCAGGGAAAATGCTCCATCCAT
TATATTCATAGATGAGGTAGATTCCATTGCCACAAAGCGTTTTGATGCTCAAACGGGTTCCGATCGTGAA
GTACAGCGTATCCTGATTGAGTTGTTGACACAAATGGATGGTTTCGATCAATCCACCAACGTTAAAGTCA
TCATGGCTACAAACAGGGCAGACACATTGGACCCAGCTTTGCTGCGTCCGGGCAGATTAGATAGAAAGAT
TGAGTTTCCCTCACTTCGTGATAGGCGTGAACGTCGTTTGATTTTCGGTACCATTGCCAGTAAGATGTCC
CTTGCCCCAGAAGCGGACTTAGACTCGCTTATTATTCGTAACGACTCTCTATCAGGTGCTGTTATTGCAG
CGATCATGCAGGAAGCTGGTTTAAGAGCAGTGAGGAAAAACAGATATGTCATCTTACAAAGCGATCTGGA
AGAAGCTTACGCCACTCAAGTCAAGACAGATAATACCGTCGATAAATTCGACTTCTACAAATGAACCAGC
GGCCGCGAAATTAATACGACTCACTATAGGGGAATTGTGAGCGGATAACAATTCCCCATCTTAGTATATT
AGTTAAGTATAAGAAGGAGATATACATATGGCCACCTTGGAAGAATTGGATGCTCAAACTTTACCAGGAG
ACGATGAATTAGATCAAGAGATTTTGAATCTTTCGACGCAGGAGCTTCAAACAAGAGCCAAGCTCTTGGA
CAATGAAATTCGTATTTTTAGATCTGAATTGTAGAGACTGTCCCATGAAAACAACGTTATGCTCGAGAAG
ATTAAGGACAATAAGGAAAAAATCAAGAATAATAGACAGTTACCGTACCTTGTGGCTAACGTTGTCGAGG
TCATGGATATGAATGAGATTGAAGACAAAGAAAATAGTGAATCTACTACACAAGGTGGTAATGTCAACTT
AGATAACACCGCTGTTGGCAAAGCTGCTGTAGTCAAGACTTCTTCTAGACAGACTGTTTTCTTGCCCATG
GTCGGTTTAGTAGATCCTGATAAACTTAAGCCAAATGACCTGGTAGGTGTGAATAAAGACTCGTATTTGA
TTTTGGATACTTTACCCTCTGAATTTGATTCTCGTGTAAAAGCTATGGAGGTAGATGAAAAACCCACAGA
AACTTACTCGGACGTGGGTGGGTTGGATAAACAGATTGAAGAGCTGGTGGAGGCCATTGTGTTACCTATG
AAACGTGCAGATAAATTCAAAGATATGGGAATTAGAGCGCCCAAGGGTGCCCTAATGTACGGGCCTCCGG
GTACAGGTAAAACTTTATTAGCTCGTGCTTGCGCGGCTCAGACGAATGCTACTTTTTTGAAGCTGGCAGC
ACCTCAATTGGTACAAATGTATATCGGTGAAGGTGCTAAACTAGTCCGCGATGCTTTTGCACTGGCCAAG
GAAAAGGCACCAACTATTATTTTCATTGACGAATTGGATGCCATTGGTACTAAGAGATTTGATTCCGAAA
AATCCGGTGATAGGGAAGTGCAAAGAACCATGCTGGAATTATTGAATCAATTGGATGGCTTTAGCTCCGA
TGATCGTGTCAAAGTCTTGGCGGCTACCAATAGAGTTGATGTTTTAGATCCTGCTTTGTTAAGATCAGGA
AGATTGGATAGAAAAATTGAATTCCCACTCCCATCCGAAGACTCGAGAGCTCAAATTTTACAAATTCATT
CAAGAAAAATGACCACTGATGATGATATTAACTGGCAAGAACTTGCCAGGTCTACTGATGAGTTTAATGG
TGCCCAGTTAAAGGCGGTAACTGTGGAGGCAGGTATGATTGCCTTAAGGAATGGGCAATCTTCCGTTAAA
CACGAAGATTTCGTTGAGGGTATAAGTGAAGTTCAAGCAAGAAAATCGAAATCGGTATCCTTTTATGCAT
AACAACGGCCGGCCGAAATTAATACGACTCACTATAGGGGAATTGTGAGCGGATAACAATTCCCCATCTT
AGTATATTAGTTAAGTATAAGAAGGAGATATACATATGACAGCTGCTGTAACATCCTCCAATATAGTATT
AGAAACCCACGAAAGTGGTATCAAACCATATTTTGAACAGAAGATCCAAGAAACAGAATTAAAGATCCGC
TCCAAAACAGAAAATGTTCGCAGACTGGAAGCTCAAAGGAATGCATTGAATGACAAAGTACGTTTTATCA
AGGACGAACTGCGTCTATTACAGGAACCTGGATCTTATGTGGGTGAAGTTATAAAGATCGTGTCTGACAA
AAAAGTTCTCGTTAAAGTGCAACCTGAGGGAAAATACATCGTGGATGTTGCAAAAGATATAAACGTGAAG
GACTTAAAGGCATCTCAAAGAGTTTGTCTAAGGAGTGACTCTTATATGTTGCATAAAGTTCTTGAGAATA
AGGCTGACCCACTAGTTTCGTTGATGATGGTGGAAAAAGTTCCTGATTCCACATACGATATGGTTGGTGG
TTTGACAAAGCAAATAAAGGAGATTAAAGAAGTTATTGAATTGCCCGTAAAACATCCTGAACTTTTTGAA
AGTTTGGGTATTGCGCAACCAAAGGGTGTCATCTTATATGGCCCCCCTGGTACAGGGAAAACCTTATTGG
CAAGAGCTGTCGCACATCACACTGATTGTAAATTCATCAGGGTCAGTGGTGCGGAACTGGTACAAAAGTA
TATCGGCGAAGGTTCCCGTATGGTCCGTGAGCTGTTTGTGATGGCTAGAGAACATGCTCCCTCAATTATC
TTTATGGATGAAATCGATTCCATTGGCTCTACTCGTGTAGAAGGTTCTGGTGGTGGTGATTCAGAAGTTC
AAAGAACAATGTTAGAACTACTAAACCAATTGGACGGGTTTGAAACTTCTAAAAATATCAAGATCATAAT
GGCCACGAATAGACTAGATATTCTAGATCCAGCACTTTTGCGCCCGGGTAGAATAGATAGGAAGATTGAA
TTTCCACCTCCAAGTGTCGCAGCTAGAGCTGAAATTTTAAGAATCCATTCCAGAAAAATGAATCTAACTC
GTGGTATCAACTTGAGAAAGGTTGCTGAAAAGATGAACGGTTGTTCTGGTGCCGATGTCAAAGGTGTCTG
TACAGAAGCTGGTATGTATGCTTTAAGAGAAAGAAGAATACACGTTACTCAAGAAGACTTCGAACTCGCT
GTGGGTAAGGTTATGAACAAGAACCAAGAAACGGCCATTTCTGTCGCCAAGCTGTTCAAGTGAAGGATTA
ATTAAGAAATTAATACGACTCACTATAGGGGAATTGTGAGCGGATAACAATTCCCCTCTAGAAATAATTT
TGTTTAACTTTAAGAAGGAGATATACCATGGGCAGTGAAGAACAGGACCCTTTATTAGCAGGATTGGGGG
AAACGTCCGGCGACAATCACACCCAACAGTCACACGAACAACAACCAGAACAACCACAGGAAACGGAAGA
ACATCATGAAGAGGAGCCTTCTAGAGTGGATCCTGAACAGGAGGCCCATAACAAGGCCTTGAATCAATTC
AAGAGAAAGCTGCTAGAACACAGAAGGTATGATGATCAATTGAAGCAGCGCCGTCAAAATATACGAGATC
TAGAGAAGTTATATGACAAGACTGAAAACGACATAAAAGCTTTGCAAAGTATTGGACAATTGATTGGCGA
AGTCATGAAGGAATTATCTGAAGAGAAATATATAGTGAAGGCCTCTTCGGGCCCACGTTATATTGTCGGA
GTTAGGAATTCGGTAGATCGCTCTAAATTAAAGAAAGGGGTGAGAGTCACCTTAGATATCACCACTTTGA
CTATAATGAGAATTTTGCCCAGAGAGACAGATCCACTGGTGTATAATATGACCAGTTTTGAACAAGGTGA
AATCACTTTTGATGGTATTGGTGGTTTGACTGAGCAAATCAGAGAATTAAGGGAGGTTATAGAATTACCA
TTGAAGAACCCAGAAATTTTCCAGAGGGTCGGTATCAAACCTCCAAAGGGTGTGCTACTATATGGTCCCC
CTGGTACTGGTAAAACTTTACTAGCGAAGGCAGTTGCTGCTACGATTGGAGCCAACTTCATTTTCTCTCC
AGCGTCTGGTATTGTGGATAAATACATTGGTGAGTCTGCTCGTATTATTAGAGAAATGTTTGCATATGCA
AAGGAACACGAACCTTGCATCATTTTTATGGATGAAGTGGATGCTATTGGTGGTAGAAGATTCAGTGAAG
GTACTTCGGCAGACCGTGAAATTCAACGTACGTTGATGGAGTTGTTGACCCAGATGGATGGTTTTGATAA
TCTTGGACAGACTAAAATCATCATGGCTACGAATAGACCAGATACTTTAGATCCTGCTTTGTTGAGGCCC
GGTAGACTAGACAGGAAAGTTGAAATCCCATTGCCAAATGAGGCCGGCAGATTAGAAATTTTCAAAATTC
ATACTGCAAAAGTCAAAAAAACAGGGGAATTTGACTTCGAGGCTGCTGTAAAAATGAGTGATGGTTTCAA
TGGTGCTGATATTCGTAACTGTGCAACTGAAGCAGGTTTTTTCGCCATAAGAGATGACCGTGATCACATC
AACCCTGATGATTTAATGAAAGCCGTAAGAAAAGTAGCTGAAGTTAAGAAATTGGAAGGCACTATAGAAT
ACCAAAAATTATGAGAAGGCTGAGCAATAACTAGCATAACCCCTTGGGGCCTCTAAACGGGTCTTGAGGG
GTTTTTTGCTGAAACCTCAGGCATTTGAGAAGCACACGGTCACACTGCTTCCGGTAGTCAATAAACCGGT
AAACCAGCAATAGACATAAGCGGCTATTTAACGACCCTGCCCTGAACCGACGACAAGCTGACGACCGCGG
AAGTGGCACTTTTCGGGGAAATGTGCGCGGAACCCCTATTTGTTTATTTTTCTAAATACATTCAAATATG
TATCCGCTCATGAATTAATTCTTAGAAAAACTCATCGAGCATCAAATGAAACTGCAATTTATTCATATCA
GGATTATCAATACCATATTTTTGAAAAAGCCGTTTCTGTAATGAAGGAGAAAACTCACCGAGGCAGTTCC
ATAGGATGGCAAGATCCTGGTATCGGTCTGCGATTCCGACTCGTCCAACATCAATACAACCTATTAATTT
CCCCTCGTCAAAAATAAGGTTATCAAGTGAGAAATCACCATGAGTGACGACTGAATCCGGTGAGAATGGC
AAAAGTTTATGCATTTCTTTCCAGACTTGTTCAACAGGCCAGCCATTACGCTCGTCATCAAAATCACTCG
CATCAACCAAACCGTTATTCATTCGTGATTGCGCCTGAGCGAGACGAAATACGCGGTCGCTGTTAAAAGG
ACAATTACAAACAGGAATCGAATGCAACCGGCGCAGGAACACTGCCAGCGCATCAACAATATTTTCACCT
GAATCAGGATATTCTTCTAATACCTGGAATGCTGTTTTGCCGGGGATCGCAGTGGTGAGTAACCATGCAT
CATCAGGAGTACGGATAAAATGCTTGATGGTCGGAAGAGGCATAAATTCCGTCAGCCAGTTTAGTCTGAC
CATCTCATCTGTAACATCATTGGCAACGCTACCTTTGCCATGTTTCAGAAACAACTCTGGCGCATCGGGC
TTCCCATACAATCGATAGATTGTCGCACCTGATTGCCCGACATTATCGCGAGCCCATTTATACCCATATA
AATCAGCATCCATGTTGGAATTTAATCGCGGCCTAGAGCAAGACGTTTCCCGTTGAATATGGCTCATACT
CTTCCTTTTTCAATATTATTGAAGCATTTATCAGGGTTATTGTCTCATGAGCGGATACATATTTGAATGT
ATTTAGAAAAATAAACAAATAGGCATGCTAGCGCAGAAACGTCCTAGAAGATGCCAGGAGGATACTTAGC
AGAGAGACAATAAGGCCGGAGCGAAGCCGTTTTTCCATAGGCTCCGCCCCCCTGACGAACATCACGAAAT
CTGACGCTCAAATCAGTGGTGGCGAAACCCGACAGGACTATAAAGATACCAGGCGTTTCCCCCTGATGGC
TCCCTCTTGCGCTCTCCTGTTCCCGTCCTGCGGCGTCCGTGTTGTGGTGGAGGCTTTACCCAAATCACCA
CGTCCCGTTCCGTGTAGACAGTTCGCTCCAAGCTGGGCTGTGTGCAAGAACCCCCCGTTCAGCCCGACTG
CTGCGCCTTATCCGGTAACTATCATCTTGAGTCCAACCCGGAAAGACACGACAAAACGCCACTGGCAGCA
GCCATTGGTAACTGAGAATTAGTGGATTTAGATATCGAGAGTCTTGAAGTGGTGGCCTAACAGAGGCTAC
ACTGAAAGGACAGTATTTGGTATCTGCGCTCCACTAAAGCCAGTTACCAGGTTAAGCAGTTCCCCAACTG
ACTTAACCTTCGATCAAACCGCCTCCCCAGGCGGTTTTTTCGTTTACAGAGCAGGATATTACGACGATAA
AAGGATCTCAAGAAGATCCTTTACGGATTCCCGACACCATCACTCTAGATTTCAGTGCAATTTATCTCTT
CAAATGTAGCACCTGAAGTCAGCCCCATACGATATAAGTTGTAATTCTCATGTTAGTCATGCCCCGCGCC
CACCGGAAGGAGCTGACTGGGTTGAAGGCTCTCAAGGGCATCGGTCGAGATCCCGGTGCCTAATGAGTGA
GCTAACTTACATTAATTGCGTTGCGCTCACTGCCCGCTTTCCAGTCGGGAAACCTGTCGTGCCAGCTGCA
TTAATGAATCGGCCAACGCGCGGGGAGAGGCGGTTTGCGTATTGGGCGCCAGGGTGGTTTTTCTTTTCAC
CAGTGAGACGGGCAACAGCTGATTGCCCTTCACCGCCTGGCCCTGAGAGAGTTGCAGCAAGCGGTCCACG
CTGGTTTGCCCCAGCAGGCGAAAATCCTGTTTGATGGTGGTTAACGGCGGGATATAACATGAGCTGTCTT
CGGTATCGTCGTATCCCACTACCGAGATGTCCGCACCAACGCGCAGCCCGGACTCGGTAATGGCGCGCAT
TGCGCCCAGCGCCATCTGATCGTTGGCAACCAGCATCGCAGTGGGAACGATGCCCTCATTCAGCATTTGC
ATGGTTTGTTGAAAACCGGACATGGCACTCCAGTCGCCTTCCCGTTCCGCTATCGGCTGAATTTGATTGC
GAGTGAGATATTTATGCCAGCCAGCCAGACGCAGACGCGCCGAGACAGAACTTAATGGGCCCGCTAACAG
CGCGATTTGCTGGTGACCCAATGCGACCAGATGCTCCACGCCCAGTCGCGTACCGTCTTCATGGGAGAAA
ATAATACTGTTGATGGGTGTCTGGTCAGAGACATCAAGAAATAACGCCGGAACATTAGTGCAGGCAGCTT
CCACAGCAATGGCATCCTGGTCATCCAGCGGATAGTTAATGATCAGCCCACTGACGCGTTGCGCGAGAAG
ATTGTGCACCGCCGCTTTACAGGCTTCGACGCCGCTTCGTTCTACCATCGACACCACCACGCTGGCACCC
AGTTGATCGGCGCGAGATTTAATCGCCGCGACAATTTGCGACGGCGCGTGCAGGGCCAGACTGGAGGTGG
CAACGCCAATCAGCAACGACTGTTTGCCCGCCAGTTGTTGTGCCACGCGGTTGGGAATGTAATTCAGCTC
CGCCATCGCCGCTTCCACTTTTTCCCGCGTTTTCGCAGAAACGTGGCTGGCCTGGTTCACCACGCGGGAA
ACGGTCTGATAAGAGACACCGGCATACTCTGCGACATCGTATAACGTTACTGGTTTCACATTCACCACCC
TGAATTGACTCTCTTCCGG
Features (pLannotate 1.2.2; 31 found; start..end, strand, type, name):
     99..117     +  promoter       T7 promoter: promoter for bacteriophage T7 RNA polymerase
    118..142     +  protein_bind   lac operator: The lac repressor binds to the lac operator to inhibit transcription in E. coli. This inhibition can be relieved by adding lactose or isopropyl-β-D-thiogalactopyranoside (IPTG). lac repressor encoded by lacI
    157..179     +  RBS            RBS: efficient ribosome binding site from bacteriophage T7 gene 10 (Olins and Rangwala, 1989)
    228..1628    +  CDS            RPT1: PRS7_YEAST - Also known as CIM5, YTA3. Experimental evidence at protein level: Swiss-Prot protein existence level 1. The 26S proteasome is involved in the ATP-dependent degradation of ubiquitinated proteins. The regulatory (or ATPase) complex confers ATP dependency and substrate specificity to the 26S complex (By similarity). From Saccharomyces cerevisiae (strain ATCC 204508 / S288c) (Baker's yeast).
   1647..1665    +  promoter       T7 promoter: promoter for bacteriophage T7 RNA polymerase
   1666..1690    +  protein_bind   lac operator: The lac repressor binds to the lac operator to inhibit transcription in E. coli. This inhibition can be relieved by adding lactose or isopropyl-β-D-thiogalactopyranoside (IPTG). lac repressor encoded by lacI
   1733..3043    +  CDS            RPT2: PRS4_YEAST - Also known as YHS4, YTA5. Experimental evidence at protein level: Swiss-Prot protein existence level 1. The 26S proteasome is involved in the ATP-dependent degradation of ubiquitinated proteins. The regulatory (or ATPase) complex confers ATP dependency and substrate specificity to the 26S complex (By similarity). Has ATPase activity. From Saccharomyces cerevisiae (strain ATCC 204508 / S288c) (Baker's yeast).
   3062..3080    +  promoter       T7 promoter: promoter for bacteriophage T7 RNA polymerase
   3081..3105    +  protein_bind   lac operator: The lac repressor binds to the lac operator to inhibit transcription in E. coli. This inhibition can be relieved by adding lactose or isopropyl-β-D-thiogalactopyranoside (IPTG). lac repressor encoded by lacI
   3120..3142    +  RBS            RBS: efficient ribosome binding site from bacteriophage T7 gene 10 (Olins and Rangwala, 1989)
   3161..3178    +  CDS            capTEV™ (fragment): composite tag for in vivo biotinylation, TEV protease cleavage, and 6xHis tagging
   3188..4471    +  CDS            RPT3: PRS6B_YEAST - Also known as YNT1, YTA2. Experimental evidence at protein level: Swiss-Prot protein existence level 1. The 26S proteasome is involved in the ATP-dependent degradation of ubiquitinated proteins. The regulatory (or ATPase) complex confers ATP dependency and substrate specificity to the 26S complex (By similarity). From Saccharomyces cerevisiae (strain ATCC 204508 / S288c) (Baker's yeast).
   4492..4510    +  promoter       T7 promoter: promoter for bacteriophage T7 RNA polymerase
   4511..4535    +  protein_bind   lac operator: The lac repressor binds to the lac operator to inhibit transcription in E. coli. This inhibition can be relieved by adding lactose or isopropyl-β-D-thiogalactopyranoside (IPTG). lac repressor encoded by lacI
   4578..5879    +  CDS            RPT5: PRS6A_YEAST - Also known as YTA1. Experimental evidence at protein level: Swiss-Prot protein existence level 1. The 26S proteasome is involved in the ATP-dependent degradation of ubiquitinated proteins. The regulatory (or ATPase) complex confers ATP dependency and substrate specificity to the 26S complex (By similarity). From Saccharomyces cerevisiae (strain ATCC 204508 / S288c) (Baker's yeast).
   5900..5918    +  promoter       T7 promoter: promoter for bacteriophage T7 RNA polymerase
   5919..5943    +  protein_bind   lac operator: The lac repressor binds to the lac operator to inhibit transcription in E. coli. This inhibition can be relieved by adding lactose or isopropyl-β-D-thiogalactopyranoside (IPTG). lac repressor encoded by lacI
   5986..7200    +  CDS            RPT6: PRS8_YEAST - Also known as CIM3, CRL3, SUG1, TBPY, TBY1. Experimental evidence at protein level: Swiss-Prot protein existence level 1. The 26S proteasome is involved in the ATP-dependent degradation of ubiquitinated proteins. The regulatory (or ATPase) complex confers ATP dependency and substrate specificity to the 26S complex (By similarity). From Saccharomyces cerevisiae (strain ATCC 204508 / S288c) (Baker's yeast).
   7221..7239    +  promoter       T7 promoter: promoter for bacteriophage T7 RNA polymerase
   7240..7264    +  protein_bind   lac operator: The lac repressor binds to the lac operator to inhibit transcription in E. coli. This inhibition can be relieved by adding lactose or isopropyl-β-D-thiogalactopyranoside (IPTG). lac repressor encoded by lacI
   7279..7301    +  RBS            RBS: efficient ribosome binding site from bacteriophage T7 gene 10 (Olins and Rangwala, 1989)
   7314..8621    +  CDS            RPT4: PRS10_YEAST - Also known as CRL13, PCS1, SUG2. Experimental evidence at protein level: Swiss-Prot protein existence level 1. The 26S proteasome is involved in the ATP-dependent degradation of ubiquitinated proteins. The regulatory (or ATPase) complex confers ATP dependency and substrate specificity to the 26S complex (By similarity). From Saccharomyces cerevisiae (strain ATCC 204508 / S288c) (Baker's yeast).
   8641..8688    +  terminator     T7 terminator: transcription terminator for bacteriophage T7 RNA polymerase
   8846..8903    +  promoter       AmpR promoter (fragment): bla
   8912..9727    -  CDS            KanR: aminoglycoside phosphotransferase; aph(3')-Ia; confers resistance to kanamycin in bacteria or G418 (Geneticin®) in eukaryotes
   9728..9819    -  promoter       AmpR promoter: bla
   9837..10469   -  rep_origin     ColA ori: Plasmids containing the ColA origin of replication can be propagated in E. coli cells that contain additional plasmids with compatible origins.
  10554..10618   -  CDS            TcR (fragment): tetracycline efflux protein; tet; confers resistance to tetracycline
  10633..10654   -  protein_bind   CAP binding site: CAP binding activates transcription in the presence of cAMP. E. coli catabolite activator protein
  10667..11749   -  CDS            lacI: lac repressor; lacI; The lac repressor binds to the lac operator to inhibit transcription in E. coli. This inhibition can be relieved by adding lactose or isopropyl-β-D-thiogalactopyranoside (IPTG).
  11750..48      -  promoter       lacI promoter (across the origin): lacI
