[The description below was written by a language model from this plasmid's Addgene catalogue record and pLannotate feature annotations shown in this document.]
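Description:
pAM89 is an 11.8 kb bacterial expression plasmid for co-producing the six AAA+ ATPase subunits (Rpt1 to Rpt6) of the Saccharomyces cerevisiae 26S proteasome base subcomplex in E. coli. The catalogue lists the backbone as unknown. The annotated features show a ColA origin of replication, a kanamycin resistance gene (aph(3')-Ia) driven by the bla promoter, and a lacI repressor cassette. The ColA origin is compatible with other common origins, so the plasmid can be maintained alongside additional plasmids in the same cell. The catalogue describes it as high copy.

The payload is a tandem array of six cassettes on the same strand, in the order RPT1, RPT2, RPT3, RPT5, RPT6, RPT4. Each cassette has its own T7 promoter and lac operator, and a single T7 terminator follows the last gene. Expression therefore depends on T7 RNA polymerase and is IPTG-inducible through the plasmid-encoded lac repressor. T7 gene 10 ribosome binding sites were annotated upstream of three of the genes.

According to the catalogue, Rpt1 carries an N-terminal 3xFLAG tag and Rpt3 an N-terminal 6xHis tag. The short tag fragment annotated just upstream of RPT3 is consistent with the His tag, whereas the FLAG tag was not separately annotated. Tags on two different subunits would allow sequential affinity purification of the assembled complex.

Rpt5 carries the Q49TAG mutation, an amber stop codon replacing glutamine 49. A change of this kind is typically used with an orthogonal suppressor tRNA/synthetase pair to install an unnatural amino acid at that position for site-specific labelling. The record does not state which amino acid or label was used. The associated publication concerns the kinetics of substrate processing by the 26S proteasome.
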