Addgene plasmid #226681: pAM89
Purpose: Rpt5Q49TAG base (3xFLAG-Rpt1, Rpt2, 6xHis-Rpt3, Rpt4, Rpt5Q49TAG, Rpt6)
Depositing lab: Andreas Martin. Depositing organization: University of California, Berkeley. Publication: The 26S Proteasome Utilizes a Kinetic Gateway to Prioritize Substrate Degradation. Bard JAM, Bashore C, Dong KC, Martin A. Cell. 2019 Apr 4;177(2):286-298.e15. doi: 10.1016/j.cell.2019.02.031. Epub 2019 Mar 28. PubMed 30929903.
Backbone
  Vector backbone: unknown
  Vector type: Bacterial Expression
Growth in bacteria
  Bacterial resistance: Kanamycin, 50 μg/mL
  Growth temperature: 37°C
  Growth strain: DH5alpha
  Copy number: High Copy
Gene/Insert 1
  Gene/Insert name: rpt1
  Species: S. cerevisiae (budding yeast)
  Entrez Gene: RPT1 (a.k.a. YKL145W, CIM5, YTA3)
  Tag / fusion protein: FLAG (N terminal on insert)
Gene/Insert 2
  Gene/Insert name: Rpt2
  Species: S. cerevisiae (budding yeast)
  Entrez Gene: RPT2 (a.k.a. YDL007W, YHS4, YTA5)
Gene/Insert 3
  Gene/Insert name: Rpt3
  Species: S. cerevisiae (budding yeast)
  Entrez Gene: RPT3 (a.k.a. YDR394W, YNT1, YTA2)
  Tag / fusion protein: His (N terminal on insert)
Gene/Insert 4
  Gene/Insert name: Rpt4
  Species: S. cerevisiae (budding yeast)
  Entrez Gene: RPT4 (a.k.a. YOR259C, CRL13, PCS1, SUG2)
Gene/Insert 5
  Gene/Insert name: Rpt5
  Species: S. cerevisiae (budding yeast)
  Mutation: Q49TAG
  Entrez Gene: RPT5 (a.k.a. YOR117W, YTA1)
Gene/Insert 6
  Gene/Insert name: Rpt6
  Species: S. cerevisiae (budding yeast)
  Entrez Gene: RPT6 (a.k.a. YGL048C, CIM3, CRL3, SCB68, SUG1)
Terms and licenses: Academic/Nonprofit Terms; Industry Terms: Not Available to Industry
How to cite: pAM89 was a gift from Andreas Martin (Addgene plasmid # 226681 ; http://n2t.net/addgene:226681 ; RRID:Addgene_226681)
